>Addgene plasmid #77055 | STK24 gRNA (BRDN0001147108) | addgene full sequence | sequence record 187028 | Addgene Assembled Sequence
CCCGGGTGCAAAGATGGATAAAGTTTTAAACAGAGAGGAATCTTTGCAGCTAATGGACCTTCTAGGTCTT
GAAAGGAGTGGGAATTGGCTCCGGTGCCCGTCAGTGGGCAGAGCGCACATCGCCCACAGTCCCCGAGAAG
TTGGGGGGAGGGGTCGGCAATTGATCCGGTGCCTAGAGAAGGTGGCGCGGGGTAAACTGGGAAAGTGATG
TCGTGTACTGGCTCCGCCTTTTTCCCGAGGGTGGGGGAGAACCGTATATAAGTGCAGTAGTCGCCGTGAA
CGTTCTTTTTCGCAACGGGTTTGCCGCCAGAACACAGGTAAGTGCCGTGTGTGGTTCCCGCGGGCCTGGC
CTCTTTACGGGTTATGGCCCTTGCGTGCCTTGAATTACTTCCACCTGGCTGCAGTACGTGATTCTTGATC
CCGAGCTTCGGGTTGGAAGTGGGTGGGAGAGTTCGAGGCCTTGCGCTTAAGGAGCCCCTTCGCCTCGTGC
TTGAGTTGAGGCCTGGCCTGGGCGCTGGGGCCGCCGCGTGCGAATCTGGTGGCACCTTCGCGCCTGTCTC
GCTGCTTTCGATAAGTCTCTAGCCATTTAAAATTTTTGATGACCTGCTGCGACGCTTTTTTTCTGGCAAG
ATAGTCTTGTAAATGCGGGCCAAGATCTGCACACTGGTATTTCGGTTTTTGGGGCCGCGGGCGGCGACGG
GGCCCGTGCGTCCCAGCGCACATGTTCGGCGAGGCGGGGCCTGCGAGCGCGGCCACCGAGAATCGGACGG
GGGTAGTCTCAAGCTGGCCGGCCTGCTCTGGTGCCTGGCCTCGCGCCGCCGTGTATCGCCCCGCCCTGGG
CGGCAAGGCTGGCCCGGTCGGCACCAGTTGCGTGAGCGGAAAGATGGCCGCTTCCCGGCCCTGCTGCAGG
GAGCTCAAAATGGAGGACGCGGCGCTCGGGAGAGCGGGCGGGTGAGTCACCCACACAAAGGAAAAGGGCC
TTTCCGTCCTCAGCCGTCGCTTCATGTGACTCCACGGAGTACCGGGCGCCGTCCAGGCACCTCGATTAGT
TCTCGAGCTTTTGGAGTACGTCGTCTTTAGGTTGGGGGGAGGGGTTTTATGCGATGGAGTTTCCCCACAC
TGAGTGGGTGGAGACTGAAGTTAGGCCAGCTTGGCACTTGATGTAATTCTCCTTGGAATTTGCCCTTTTT
GAGTTTGGATCTTGGTTCATTCTCAAGCCTCAGACAGTGGTTCAAAGTTTTTTTCTTCCATTTCAGGTGT
CGTGACGTACGGCCACCATGACCGAGTACAAGCCCACGGTGCGCCTCGCCACCCGCGACGACGTCCCCAG
GGCCGTACGCACCCTCGCCGCCGCGTTCGCCGACTACCCCGCCACGCGCCACACCGTCGATCCGGACCGC
CACATCGAGCGGGTCACCGAGCTGCAAGAACTCTTCCTCACGCGCGTCGGGCTCGACATCGGCAAGGTGT
GGGTCGCGGACGACGGCGCCGCCGTGGCGGTCTGGACCACGCCGGAGAGCGTCGAAGCGGGGGCGGTGTT
CGCCGAGATCGGCCCGCGCATGGCCGAGTTGAGCGGTTCCCGGCTGGCCGCGCAGCAACAGATGGAAGGC
CTCCTGGCGCCGCACCGGCCCAAGGAGCCCGCGTGGTTCCTGGCCACCGTCGGAGTCTCGCCCGACCACC
AGGGCAAGGGTCTGGGCAGCGCCGTCGTGCTCCCCGGAGTGGAGGCGGCCGAGCGCGCCGGGGTGCCCGC
CTTCCTGGAGACCTCCGCGCCCCGCAACCTCCCCTTCTACGAGCGGCTCGGCTTCACCGTCACCGCCGAC
GTCGAGGTGCCCGAAGGACCGCGCACCTGGTGCATGACCCGCAAGCCCGGTGCCTGAACGCGTTAAGTCG
ACAATCAACCTCTGGATTACAAAATTTGTGAAAGATTGACTGGTATTCTTAACTATGTTGCTCCTTTTAC
GCTATGTGGATACGCTGCTTTAATGCCTTTGTATCATGCTATTGCTTCCCGTATGGCTTTCATTTTCTCC
TCCTTGTATAAATCCTGGTTGCTGTCTCTTTATGAGGAGTTGTGGCCCGTTGTCAGGCAACGTGGCGTGG
TGTGCACTGTGTTTGCTGACGCAACCCCCACTGGTTGGGGCATTGCCACCACCTGTCAGCTCCTTTCCGG
GACTTTCGCTTTCCCCCTCCCTATTGCCACGGCGGAACTCATCGCCGCCTGCCTTGCCCGCTGCTGGACA
GGGGCTCGGCTGTTGGGCACTGACAATTCCGTGGTGTTGTCGGGGAAATCATCGTCCTTTCCTTGGCTGC
TCGCCTGTGTTGCCACCTGGATTCTGCGCGGGACGTCCTTCTGCTACGTCCCTTCGGCCCTCAATCCAGC
GGACCTTCCTTCCCGCGGCCTGCTGCCGGCTCTGCGGCCTCTTCCGCGTCTTCGCCTTCGCCCTCAGACG
AGTCGGATCTCCCTTTGGGCCGCCTCCCCGCGTCGACTTTAAGACCAATGACTTACAAGGCAGCTGTAGA
TCTTAGCCACTTTTTAAAAGAAAAGGGGGGACTGGAAGGGCTAATTCACTCCCAACGAAGACAAGATCTG
CTTTTTGCTTGTACTGGGTCTCTCTGGTTAGACCAGATCTGAGCCTGGGAGCTCTCTGGCTAACTAGGGA
ACCCACTGCTTAAGCCTCAATAAAGCTTGCCTTGAGTGCTTCAAGTAGTGTGTGCCCGTCTGTTGTGTGA
CTCTGGTAACTAGAGATCCCTCAGACCCTTTTAGTCAGTGTGGAAAATCTCTAGCAGTACGTATAGTAGT
TCATGTCATCTTATTATTCAGTATTTATAACTTGCAAAGAAATGAATATCAGAGAGTGAGAGGAACTTGT
TTATTGCAGCTTATAATGGTTACAAATAAAGCAATAGCATCACAAATTTCACAAATAAAGCATTTTTTTC
ACTGCATTCTAGTTGTGGTTTGTCCAAACTCATCAATGTATCTTATCATGTCTGGCTCTAGCTATCCCGC
CCCTAACTCCGCCCATCCCGCCCCTAACTCCGCCCAGTTCCGCCCATTCTCCGCCCCATGGCTGACTAAT
TTTTTTTATTTATGCAGAGGCCGAGGCCGCCTCGGCCTCTGAGCTATTCCAGAAGTAGTGAGGAGGCTTT
TTTGGAGGCCTAGGGACGTACCCAATTCGCCCTATAGTGAGTCGTATTACGCGCGCTCACTGGCCGTCGT
TTTACAACGTCGTGACTGGGAAAACCCTGGCGTTACCCAACTTAATCGCCTTGCAGCACATCCCCCTTTC
GCCAGCTGGCGTAATAGCGAAGAGGCCCGCACCGATCGCCCTTCCCAACAGTTGCGCAGCCTGAATGGCG
AATGGG
[124 nt withheld, positions 3367-3490]
C
[91 nt withheld, positions 3492-3582]
A
[49 nt withheld, positions 3584-3632]
CCTTTGACGTTGGAGTCCACGTTCTTT
[37 nt withheld, positions 3660-3696]
ACCCTATCTCGGTCTATTCTTTTGATTTATAAGGGATTTTGCCGATTTCGGCCTATTGGTTAAAAAATGA
GCTGATTTAACAAAAATTTAACGCGAATTTTAACAAAATATTAACGCTTACAATTTAGGTGGCACTTTTC
GGGGAAATGTGCGCGGAACCCCTATTTGTTTATTTTTCTAAATACATTCAAATATGTATCCGCTCATGAG
ACAATAACCCTGATAAATGCTTCAATAATATTGAAAAAGGAAGAGTATGAGTATTCAACATTTCCGTGTC
GCCCTTATTCCCTTTTTTGCGGCATTTTGCCTTCCTGTTTTTGCTCACCCAGAAACGCTGGTGAAAGTAA
AAGATGCTGAAGATCAGTTGGGTGCACGAGTGGGTTACATCGAACTGGATCTCAACAGCGGTAAGATCCT
TGAGAGTTTTCGCCCCGAAGAACGTTTTCCAATGATGAGCACTTTTAAAGTTCTGCTATGTGGCGCGGTA
TTATCCCGTATTGACGCCGGGCAAGAGCAACTCGGTCGCCGCATACACTATTCTCAGAATGACTTGGTTG
AGTACTCACCAGTCACAGAAAAGCATCTTACGGATGGCATGACAGTAAGAGAATTATGCAGTGCTGCCAT
AACCATGAGTGATAACACTGCGGCCAACTTACTTCTGACAACGATCGGAGGACCGAAGGAGCTAACCGCT
TTTTTGCACAACATGGGGGATCATGTAACTCGCCTTGATCGTTGGGAACCGGAGCTGAATGAAGCCATAC
CAAACGACGAGCGTGACACCACGATGCCTGTAGCAATGGCAACAACGTTGCGCAAACTATTAACTGGCGA
ACTACTTACTCTAGCTTCCCGGCAACAATTAATAGACTGGATGGAGGCGGATAAAGTTGCAGGACCACTT
CTGCGCTCGGCCCTTCCGGCTGGCTGGTTTATTGCTGATAAATCTGGAGCCGGTGAGCGTGGGTCTCGCG
GTATCATTGCAGCACTGGGGCCAGATGGTAAGCCCTCCCGTATCGTAGTTATCTACACGACGGGGAGTCA
GGCAACTATGGATGAACGAAATAGACAGATCGCTGAGATAGGTGCCTCACTGATTAAGCATTGGTAACTG
TCAGACCAAGTTTACTCATATATACTTTAGATTGATTTAAAACTTCATTTTTAATTTAAAAGGATCTAGG
TGAAGATCCTTTTTGATAATCTCATGACCAAAATCCCTTAACGTGAGTTTTCGTTCCACTGAGCGTCAGA
CCCCGTAGAAAAGATCAAAGGATCTTCTTGAGATCCTTTTTTTCTGCGCGTAATCTGCTGCTTGCAAACA
AAAAAACCACCGCTACCAGCGGTGGTTTGTTTGCCGGATCAAGAGCTACCAACTCTTTTTCCGAAGGTAA
CTGGCTTCAGCAGAGCGCAGATACCAAATACTGTTCTTCTAGTGTAGCCGTAGTTAGGCCACCACTTCAA
GAACTCTGTAGCACCGCCTACATACCTCGCTCTGCTAATCCTGTTACCAGTGGCTGCTGCCAGTGGCGAT
AAGTCGTGTCTTACCGGGTTGGACTCAAGACGATAGTTACCGGATAAGGCGCAGCGGTCGGGCTGAACGG
GGGGTTCGTGCACACAGCCCAGCTTGGAGCGAACGACCTACACCGAACTGAGATACCTACAGCGTGAGCT
ATGAGAAAGCGCCACGCTTCCCGAAGGGAGAAAGGCGGACAGGTATCCGGTAAGCGGCAGGGTCGGAACA
GGAGAGCGCACGAGGGAGCTTCCAGGGGGAAACGCCTGGTATCTTTATAGTCCTGTCGGGTTTCGCCACC
TCTGACTTGAGCGTCGATTTTTGTGATGCTCGTCAGGGGGGCGGAGCCTATGGAAAAACGCCAGCAACGC
GGCCTTTTTACGGTTCCTGGCCTTTTGCTGGCCTTTTGCTCACATGTTCTTTCCTGCGTTATCCCCTGAT
TCTGTGGATAACCGTATTACCGCCTTTGAGTGAGCTGATACCGCTCGCCGCAGCCGAACGACCGAGCGCA
GCGAGTCAGTGAGCGAGGAAGCGGAAGAGCGCCCAATACGCAAACCGCCTCTCCCCGCGCGTTGGCCGAT
TCATTAATGCAGCTGGCACGACAGGTTTCCCGACTGGAAAGCGGGCAGTGAGCGCAACGCAATTAATGTG
AGTTAGCTCACTCATTAGGCACCCCAGGCTTTACACTTTATGCTTCCGGCTCGTATGTTGTGTGGAATTG
TGAGCGGATAACAATTTCACACAGGAAACAGCTATGACCATGATTACGCCAAGCGCGCAATTAACCCTCA
CTAAAGGGAACAAAAGCTGGAGCTGCAAGCTTAATGTAGTCTTATGCAATACTCTTGTAGTCTTGCAACA
TGGTAACGATGAGTTAGCAACATGCCTTACAAGGAGAGAAAAAGCACCGTGCATGCCGATTGGTGGAAGT
AAGGTGGTACGATCGTGCCTTATTAGGAAGGCAACAGACGGGTCTGACATGGATTGGACGAACCACTGAA
TTGCCGCATTGCAGAGATATTGTATTTAAGTGCCTAGCTCGATACATAAACGGGTCTCTCTGGTTAGACC
AGATCTGAGCCTGGGAGCTCTCTGGCTAACTAGGGAACCCACTGCTTAAGCCTCAATAAAGCTTGCCTTG
AGTGCTTCAAGTAGTGTGTGCCCGTCTGTTGTGTGACTCTGGTAACTAGAGATCCCTCAGACCCTTTTAG
TCAGTGTGGAAAATCTCTAGCAGTGGCGCCCGAACAGGGACTTGAAAGCGAAAGGGAAACCAGAGGAGCT
CTCTCGACGCAGGACTCGGCTTGCTGAAGCGCGCACGGCAAGAGGCGAGGGGCGGCGACTGGTGAGTACG
CCAAAAATTTTGACTAGCGGAGGCTAGAAGGAGAGAGATGGGTGCGAGAGCGTCAGTATTAAGCGGGGGA
GAATTAGATCGCGATGGGAAAAAATTCGGTTAAGGCCAGGGGGAAAGAAAAAATATAAATTAAAACATAT
AGTATGGGCAAGCAGGGAGCTAGAACGATTCGCAGTTAATCCTGGCCTGTTAGAAACATCAGAAGGCTGT
AGACAAATACTGGGACAGCTACAACCATCCCTTCAGACAGGATCAGAAGAACTTAGATCATTATATAATA
CAGTAGCAACCCTCTATTGTGTGCATCAAAGGATAGAGATAAAAGACACCAAGGAAGCTTTAGACAAGAT
AGAGGAAGAGCAAAACAAAAGTAAGACCACCGCACAGCAAGCGGCCGCTGATCTTCAGACCTGGAGGAGG
AGATATGAGGGACAATTGGAGAAGTGAATTATATAAATATAAAGTAGTAAAAATTGAACCATTAGGAGTA
GCACCCACCAAGGCAAAGAGAAGAGTGGTGCAGAGAGAAAAAAGAGCAGTGGGAATAGGAGCTTTGTTCC
TTGGGTTCTTGGGAGCAGCAGGAAGCACTATGGGCGCAGCGTCAATGACGCTGACGGTACAGGCCAGACA
ATTATTGTCTGGTATAGTGCAGCAGCAGAACAATTTGCTGAGGGCTATTGAGGCGCAACAGCATCTGTTG
CAACTCACAGTCTGGGGCATCAAGCAGCTCCAGGCAAGAATCCTGGCTGTGGAAAGATACCTAAAGGATC
AACAGCTCCTGGGGATTTGGGGTTGCTCTGGAAAACTCATTTGCACCACTGCTGTGCCTTGGAATGCTAG
TTGGAGTAATAAATCTCTGGAACAGATTTGGAATCACACGACCTGGATGGAGTGGGACAGAGAAATTAAC
AATTACACAAGCTTAATACACTCCTTAATTGAAGAATCGCAAAACCAGCAAGAAAAGAATGAACAAGAAT
TATTGGAATTAGATAAATGGGCAAGTTTGTGGAATTGGTTTAACATAACAAATTGGCTGTGGTATATAAA
ATTATTCATAATGATAGTAGGAGGCTTGGTAGGTTTAAGAATAGTTTTTGCTGTACTTTCTATAGTGAAT
AGAGTTAGGCAGGGATATTCACCATTATCGTTTCAGACCCACCTCCCAACCCCGAGGGGACCCAGAGAGG
GCCTATTTCCCATGATTCCTTCATATTTGCATATACGATACAAGGCTGTTAGAGAGATAATTAGAATTAA
TTTGACTGTAAACACAAAGATATTAGTACAAAATACGTGACGTAGAAAGTAATAATTTCTTGGGTAGTTT
GCAGTTTTAAAATTATGTTTTAAAATGGACTATCATATGCTTACCGTAACTTGAAAGTATTTCGATTTCT
TGGCTTTATATATCTTGTGGAAAGGACGAAACACCGCTGTAGTTTCCTTCCAACGTGTTTTAGAGCTAGA
AATAGCAAGTTAAAATAAGGCTAGTCCGTTATCAACTTGAAAAAGTGGCACCGAGTCGGTGCTTTTTTAA
GCTTGGCGTAACTAGATCTTGAGACAAATGGCAGTATTCATCCACAATTTTAAAAGAAAAGGGGGGATTG
GGGGGTACAGTGCAGGGGAAAGAATAGTAGACATAATAGCAACAGACATACAAACTAAAGAATTACAAAA
ACAAATTACAAAAATTCAAAATTTTCGGGTTTATTACAGGGACAGCAGAGATCCACTTTGGCGCCGGCTC
GAGGGGG
Features (pLannotate 1.2.2; 29 found; start..end, strand, type, name):
     14..80      +  CDS            small t antigen (fragment): SV40 (simian virus 40) small t antigen
    106..317     +  promoter       EF-1α core promoter: core promoter for human elongation factor EF-1α
    318..1256    +  intron         EF-1α intron A: intron upstream of the start codon of human EF-1α
   1278..1877    +  CDS            PuroR (fragment): puromycin N-acetyltransferase; pac from Streptomyces; confers resistance to puromycin
   1893..2481    +  misc_feature   WPRE: woodchuck hepatitis virus posttranscriptional regulatory element
   2532..2551    +  misc_feature   cPPT/CTS (fragment): central polypurine tract and central termination sequence of HIV-1
   2553..2786    +  LTR            3' LTR (ΔU3): self-inactivating 3' long terminal repeat (LTR) from HIV-1
   2864..2985    +  polyA_signal   SV40 poly(A) signal: SV40 polyadenylation signal
   3025..3160    +  rep_origin     SV40 ori: SV40 origin of replication
   3181..3199    -  promoter       T7 promoter: promoter for bacteriophage T7 RNA polymerase
   3207..3362    +  CDS            lacZα (fragment): LacZα fragment of β-galactosidase; lacZ fragment
   3367..3795    +  rep_origin     f1 ori (sequence partly withheld): f1 bacteriophage origin of replication; arrow indicates direction of (+) strand synthesis
   3848..3952    +  promoter       AmpR promoter: bla
   3953..4813    +  CDS            AmpR: β-lactamase; bla; confers resistance to ampicillin, carbenicillin, and related antibiotics
   4984..5572    +  rep_origin     ori: high-copy-number ColE1/pMB1/pBR322/pUC origin of replication
   5755..5847    +  CDS            lacI (fragment): lac repressor; lacI; The lac repressor binds to the lac operator to inhibit transcription in E. coli. This inhibition can be relieved by adding lactose or isopropyl-β-D-thiogalactopyranoside (IPTG).
   5860..5881    +  protein_bind   CAP binding site: CAP binding activates transcription in the presence of cAMP. E. coli catabolite activator protein
   5896..5926    +  promoter       lac promoter: promoter for the E. coli lac operon
   5934..5950    +  protein_bind   lac operator: The lac repressor binds to the lac operator to inhibit transcription in E. coli. This inhibition can be relieved by adding lactose or isopropyl-β-D-thiogalactopyranoside (IPTG). lac repressor encoded by lacI
   5995..6013    +  promoter       T3 promoter: promoter for bacteriophage T3 RNA polymerase
   6041..6267    +  promoter       RSV promoter: Rous sarcoma virus enhancer/promoter
   6268..6448    +  LTR            5' LTR (truncated): truncated 5' long terminal repeat (LTR) from HIV-1
   6495..6620    +  misc_feature   HIV-1 Ψ: packaging signal of human immunodeficiency virus type 1
   6604..6967    +  CDS            HIV-1 gag (fragment): gag protein from human immunodeficiency virus 1; gag
   7113..7346    +  misc_feature   RRE: The Rev response element (RRE) of HIV-1 allows for Rev-dependent mRNA export from the nucleus to the cytoplasm.
   7723..7749    +  CDS            Rev (fragment): human immunodeficiency virus 1 (HIV-1) Rev protein; rev; enhances nuclear export of unspliced and incompletely spliced viral mRNAs
   7753..7993    +  promoter       U6 promoter: RNA polymerase III promoter for human U6 snRNA
   8023..8098    +  misc_RNA       gRNA scaffold: guide RNA scaffold for the Streptococcus pyogenes CRISPR/Cas9 system
   8154..8271    +  misc_feature   cPPT/CTS: central polypurine tract and central termination sequence of HIV-1
