[The description below was written by a language model from this plasmid's Addgene catalogue record and pLannotate feature annotations shown in this document.]
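Description:
STK24 gRNA (BRDN0001147108) is a third-generation lentiviral guide RNA plasmid built on the lentiGuide-Puro backbone and designed to target human STK24, a serine/threonine kinase also known as MST3. It is one clone from a human kinome gRNA collection. The assembled sequence is 8,323 nt. In E. coli it is maintained as a high-copy plasmid through a ColE1/pUC-type origin with ampicillin selection (AmpR under its own promoter). An f1 origin, an SV40 origin and leftover lac, T7 and T3 cloning-vector elements are also annotated in the backbone.

The lentiviral transfer cassette begins with an RSV promoter fused to a truncated HIV-1 5' LTR, which drives Tat-independent production of the genomic RNA in packaging cells. This is followed by the Ψ packaging signal with a partial gag sequence and the Rev response element for nuclear export. A human U6 RNA polymerase III promoter then expresses the STK24-specific spacer joined to the Streptococcus pyogenes Cas9 gRNA scaffold, with a cPPT/CTS element just downstream. Next, the EF-1α core promoter with its intron A drives puromycin N-acetyltransferase for selecting transduced mammalian cells. WPRE follows to enhance transcript expression, and a self-inactivating ΔU3 3' LTR closes the cassette, with an SV40 polyadenylation signal beyond it.

The plasmid does not encode Cas9, so it is meant to be used with a separate Cas9 vector such as lentiCas9-Blast or in cells that already express Cas9. According to the depositor, the guide was designed against several STK24 reference transcripts. This makes the construct suited to CRISPR disruption of STK24 in human cells.
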