Addgene plasmid #77055: STK24 gRNA (BRDN0001147108)
Purpose: 3rd generation lentiviral gRNA plasmid targeting human STK24
Depositing lab: John Doench & David Root. Depositing organization: Broad Institute. Publication: Optimized sgRNA design to maximize activity and minimize off-target effects of CRISPR-Cas9. Doench JG, Fusi N, Sullender M, Hegde M, Vaimberg EW, Donovan KF, Smith I, Tothova Z, Wilen C, Orchard R, Virgin HW, Listgarten J, Root DE. Nat Biotechnol. 2016 Jan 18. doi: 10.1038/nbt.3437. PubMed 26780180.
Backbone
  Vector backbone: lentiGuide-Puro
  Backbone manufacturer: Zhang Lab (Addgene plasmid # 52963)
  Vector type: Mammalian Expression, Lentiviral, CRISPR
  Selectable markers: Puromycin
Growth in bacteria
  Bacterial resistance: Ampicillin, 100 μg/mL
  Growth temperature: 37°C
  Growth strain: DH5alpha
  Copy number: High Copy
Gene/Insert
  Gene/Insert name: STK24 (alt names: STK24; NM_001032296.3)
  gRNA/shRNA sequence: CTGTAGTTTCCTTCCAACGT
  Species: H. sapiens (human)
  Entrez Gene: STK24 (a.k.a. HEL-S-95, MST3, MST3B, STE20, STK3)
  Promoter: hU6
  Cloning method: Unknown
  Sequencing primers: 5′ U6-F; 3′ pS2-R
Terms and licenses: Academic/Nonprofit Terms; Industry Terms: Not Available to Industry
Depositor comments: The gRNA was designed to target the following Genbank reference sequence(s): NM_001032296.3,NM_001286649.1,NM_003576.4. Note that this plasmid does NOT contain Cas9. It should be used in conjunction with lentiCas9-Blast (Addgene #52962) or otherwise with cell lines already expressing Cas9. Browse the full kinome gRNA library at http://www.addgene.org/pooled-library/broadgpp-human-kinome/ or visit http://www.broadinstitute.org/rnai/public/ for detailed protocols and information.
How to cite: STK24 gRNA (BRDN0001147108) was a gift from John Doench & David Root (Addgene plasmid # 77055 ; http://n2t.net/addgene:77055 ; RRID:Addgene_77055)
