>Addgene plasmid #77055 | STK24 gRNA (BRDN0001147108) | depositor partial sequence | sequence record 144515 | Target Sequence
CTGTAGTTTCCTTCCAACGT
