>Addgene plasmid #77055 | STK24 gRNA (BRDN0001147108) | addgene partial sequence | sequence record 187027 | hU6-F
TAGAAAGTAATAATTTCTTGGGTAGTTTGCAGTTTTAAAATTATGTTTTAAAATGGACTATCATATGCTT
ACCGTAACTTGAAAGTATTTCGATTTCTTGGCTTTATATATCTTGTGGAAAGGACGAAACACCGCTGTAG
TTTCCTTCCAACGTGTTTTAGAGCTAGAAATAGCAAGTTAAAATAAGGCTAGTCCGTTATCAACTTGAAA
AAGTGGCACCGAGTCGGTGCTTTTTTAAGCTTGGCGTAACTAGATCTTGAGACAAATGGCAGTATTCATC
CACAATTTTAAAAGAAAAGGGGGGATTGGGGGGTACAGTGCAGGGGAAAGAATAGTAGACATAATAGCAA
CAGACATACAAACTAAAGAATTACAAAAACAAATTACAAAAATTCAAAATTTTCGGGTTTATTACAGGGA
CAGCAGAGATCCACTTTGGCGCCGGCTCGAGGGGGCCCGGGTGCAAAGATGGATAAAGTTTTAAACAGAG
AGGAATCTTTGCAGCTAATGGACCTTCTAGGTCTTGAAAGGAGTGGGAATTGGCTCCGGTGCCCGTCAGT
GGGCAGAGCG
